Addgene plasmid #231025: pLV-hU6-NTC_sgRNA-hUbC-dCas9-KRAB-T2a-GFP
Purpose: All-in-one lentiviral vector (Gersbach lab design) for CRISPRi with non-targeting control sgRNA
Depositing lab: Tomasz Nowakowski. Depositing organization: University of California, San Francisco (UCSF). Publication: Thalamocortical organoids enable in vitro modeling of 22q11.2 microdeletion associated with neuropsychiatric disorders. Shin D, Kim CN, Ross J, Hennick KM, Wu SR, Paranjape N, Leonard R, Wang JC, Keefe MG, Pavlovic BJ, Donohue KC, Moreau C, Wigdor EM, Larson HH, Allen DE, Cadwell CR, Bhaduri A, Popova G, Bearden CE, Pollen AA, Jacquemont S, Sanders SJ, Haussler D, Wiita AP, Frost NA, Sohal VS, Nowakowski TJ. Cell Stem Cell. 2024 Mar 7;31(3):421-432.e8. doi: 10.1016/j.stem.2024.01.010. Epub 2024 Feb 20. PubMed 38382530.
Backbone
  Vector backbone: Addgene #71237
  Backbone manufacturer: Charles Gersbach
  Backbone size w/o insert (bp): 14962
  Total vector size (bp): 14982
  Vector type: Mammalian Expression, Lentiviral, CRISPR
Growth in bacteria
  Bacterial resistance: Ampicillin, 100 μg/mL
  Growth temperature: 37°C
  Growth strain: NEB Stable
  Copy number: High Copy
Gene/Insert
  Gene/Insert name: Non-targeting control sgRNA
  Species: Synthetic
  Promoter: hU6
  Cloning method: Golden Gate
  Sequencing primers: 5′ GACTATCATATGCTTACCGT
Terms and licenses: Academic/Nonprofit Terms; Industry Terms: Not Available to Industry
How to cite: pLV-hU6-NTC_sgRNA-hUbC-dCas9-KRAB-T2a-GFP was a gift from Tomasz Nowakowski (Addgene plasmid # 231025 ; http://n2t.net/addgene:231025 ; RRID:Addgene_231025)
