[The description below was written by a language model from this plasmid's Addgene catalogue record and pLannotate feature annotations shown in this document.]
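Description:
pLV-hU6-NTC_sgRNA-hUbC-dCas9-KRAB-T2a-GFP is an all-in-one lentiviral CRISPR interference vector of about 15 kb, built by Golden Gate insertion of a synthetic non-targeting control guide into an existing dCas9-KRAB lentiviral backbone. It is propagated in E. coli as a high-copy plasmid through a ColE1/pUC-type origin with ampicillin selection. The backbone also carries an f1 origin and an SV40/EM7-driven bleomycin/Zeocin resistance cassette that lies outside the viral genome.

The transfer region uses a CMV enhancer/promoter fused to a truncated HIV-1 5' LTR, so genomic RNA can be produced in packaging cells. This is followed by the Ψ packaging signal, a gag fragment, the RRE for Rev-dependent nuclear export, and the cPPT/CTS. A WPRE sits near the 3' end to enhance transcript expression, ahead of a truncated 3' LTR and a bGH polyadenylation signal.

Two expression units lie between these elements. A human U6 Pol III promoter, in reverse orientation, drives the non-targeting spacer fused to the S. pyogenes guide RNA scaffold. A human ubiquitin C promoter drives a 3xFLAG-tagged Cas9 coding sequence fused to the ZNF10 KRAB repression domain and followed by EGFP. The annotation tool labels the coding sequence simply as Cas9, but the construct name and stated purpose identify it as nuclease-dead dCas9. The T2A peptide named in the title is not separately annotated; it would release GFP as an independent marker of transduced cells. loxP sites flank the whole sgRNA and dCas9-KRAB-GFP region, which in principle allows Cre-mediated excision.

The construct serves as the negative control alongside gene-targeting CRISPRi vectors of the same design.
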