Features (pLannotate 1.2.2; 38 found; start..end, strand, type, name):
      1..380     +  enhancer       CMV enhancer: human cytomegalovirus immediate early enhancer
    381..580     +  promoter       CMV promoter: human cytomegalovirus (CMV) immediate early promoter
    598..778     +  LTR            5' LTR (truncated): truncated 5' long terminal repeat (LTR) from HIV-1
    825..950     +  misc_feature   HIV-1 Ψ: packaging signal of human immunodeficiency virus type 1
    934..1297    +  CDS            HIV-1 gag (fragment): gag protein from human immunodeficiency virus 1; gag
   1443..1676    +  misc_feature   RRE: The Rev response element (RRE) of HIV-1 allows for Rev-dependent mRNA export from the nucleus to the cytoplasm.
   2053..2153    +  CDS            Rev (fragment): human immunodeficiency virus 1 (HIV-1) Rev protein; rev; enhances nuclear export of unspliced and incompletely spliced viral mRNAs
   2203..2320    +  misc_feature   cPPT/CTS: central polypurine tract and central termination sequence of HIV-1
   2364..2397    +  protein_bind   loxP: Cre-mediated recombination occurs in the 8-bp core sequence (GCATACAT). Cre recombinase
   2408..2483    -  misc_RNA       gRNA scaffold: guide RNA scaffold for the Streptococcus pyogenes CRISPR/Cas9 system
   2513..2753    -  promoter       U6 promoter: RNA polymerase III promoter for human U6 snRNA
   2786..3997    +  promoter       UbC promoter: human ubiquitin C promoter
   4008..4026    -  misc_feature   MCS (fragment): pUC18/19 multiple cloning site
   4035..4100    +  CDS            3xFLAG: three tandem FLAG® epitope tags, followed by an enterokinase cleavage site
   4137..8240    +  CDS            Cas9: Cas9 (Csn1) endonuclease from the Streptococcus pyogenes Type II CRISPR/Cas system generates RNA-guided double strand breaks in DNA
   8307..8501    +  CDS            KRAB: Krüppel-associated box (KRAB) transcriptional repression domain from the human zinc finger protein ZNF10 (Margolin et al., 1994)
   8655..9368    +  CDS            EGFP: EGFP is a basic (constitutively fluorescent) green fluorescent protein published in 1996, derived from Aequorea victoria. It is reported to be a rapidly-maturing weak dimer with moderate acid sensitivity.
   9384..9417    +  protein_bind   loxP: Cre-mediated recombination occurs in the 8-bp core sequence (GCATACAT). Cre recombinase
   9418..9442    +  misc_feature   MCS (fragment): pBluescript multiple cloning site
   9442..10030   +  misc_feature   WPRE: woodchuck hepatitis virus posttranscriptional regulatory element
   9967..10548   +  CDS            nef (fragment): NEF_HV1H2 - Experimental evidence at protein level: Swiss-Prot protein existence level 1. Extracellular Nef protein targets CD4(+) T-lymphocytes for apoptosis by interacting with CXCR4 surface receptors. From Human immunodeficiency virus type 1 group M subtype B (isolate HXB2) (HIV-1).
  10555..10735   +  LTR            5' LTR (truncated): truncated 5' long terminal repeat (LTR) from HIV-1
  10767..10991   +  polyA_signal   bGH poly(A) signal: bovine growth hormone polyadenylation signal
  10995..11016   +  promoter       SV40 promoter (fragment): SV40 enhancer and early promoter
  11037..11465   +  rep_origin     f1 ori (sequence partly withheld): f1 bacteriophage origin of replication; arrow indicates direction of (+) strand synthesis
  11479..11808   +  promoter       SV40 promoter: SV40 enhancer and early promoter
  11856..11903   +  promoter       EM7 promoter: synthetic bacterial promoter&nbsp
  11922..12296   +  CDS            BleoR: antibiotic-binding protein; Sh ble from Streptoalloteichus hindustanus; confers resistance to bleomycin, phleomycin, and Zeocin™
  12306..12431   +  CDS            ble (fragment): BLE_KLEPN - Experimental evidence at protein level: Swiss-Prot protein existence level 1. Binding protein with a strong affinity to the bleomycin family of antibiotics. Binds to CL990; an antimitotic-antibiotic compound. From Klebsiella pneumoniae.
  12426..12547   +  polyA_signal   SV40 poly(A) signal: SV40 polyadenylation signal
  12618..12640   -  protein_bind   lac operator (fragment): The lac repressor binds to the lac operator to inhibit transcription in E. coli. This inhibition can be relieved by adding lactose or isopropyl-β-D-thiogalactopyranoside (IPTG). lac repressor encoded by lacI
  12644..12674   -  promoter       lac promoter: promoter for the E. coli lac operon
  12689..12710   -  protein_bind   CAP binding site: CAP binding activates transcription in the presence of cAMP. E. coli catabolite activator protein
  12723..12815   -  CDS            lacI (fragment): lac repressor; lacI; The lac repressor binds to the lac operator to inhibit transcription in E. coli. This inhibition can be relieved by adding lactose or isopropyl-β-D-thiogalactopyranoside (IPTG).
  12998..13586   -  rep_origin     ori: high-copy-number ColE1/pMB1/pBR322/pUC origin of replication
  13757..14617   -  CDS            AmpR: β-lactamase; bla; confers resistance to ampicillin, carbenicillin, and related antibiotics
  14618..14722   -  promoter       AmpR promoter: bla
  14781..14833   -  misc_feature   bom (fragment): basis of mobility region from pBR322
>Addgene plasmid #231025 | pLV-hU6-NTC_sgRNA-hUbC-dCas9-KRAB-T2a-GFP | addgene full sequence | sequence record 469935 | Addgene NGS Result
GACATTGATTATTGACTAGTTATTAATAGTAATCAATTACGGGGTCATTAGTTCATAGCCCATATATGGA
GTTCCGCGTTACATAACTTACGGTAAATGGCCCGCCTGGCTGACCGCCCAACGACCCCCGCCCATTGACG
TCAATAATGACGTATGTTCCCATAGTAACGCCAATAGGGACTTTCCATTGACGTCAATGGGTGGAGTATT
TACGGTAAACTGCCCACTTGGCAGTACATCAAGTGTATCATATGCCAAGTACGCCCCCTATTGACGTCAA
TGACGGTAAATGGCCCGCCTGGCATTATGCCCAGTACATGACCTTATGGGACTTTCCTACTTGGCAGTAC
ATCTACGTATTAGTCATCGCTATTACCATGGTGATGCGGTTTTGGCAGTACATCAATGGGCGTGGATAGC
GGTTTGACTCACGGGGATTTCCAAGTCTCCACCCCATTGACGTCAATGGGAGTTTGTTTTGGCACCAAAA
TCAACGGGACTTTCCAAAATGTCGTAACAACTCCGCCCCATTGACGCAAATGGGCGGTAGGCGTGTACGG
TGGGAGGTCTATATAAGCAGCGCGTTTTGCCTGTACTGGGTCTCTCTGGTTAGACCAGATCTGAGCCTGG
GAGCTCTCTGGCTAACTAGGGAACCCACTGCTTAAGCCTCAATAAAGCTTGCCTTGAGTGCTTCAAGTAG
TGTGTGCCCGTCTGTTGTGTGACTCTGGTAACTAGAGATCCCTCAGACCCTTTTAGTCAGTGTGGAAAAT
CTCTAGCAGTGGCGCCCGAACAGGGACTTGAAAGCGAAAGGGAAACCAGAGGAGCTCTCTCGACGCAGGA
CTCGGCTTGCTGAAGCGCGCACGGCAAGAGGCGAGGGGCGGCGACTGGTGAGTACGCCAAAAATTTTGAC
TAGCGGAGGCTAGAAGGAGAGAGATGGGTGCGAGAGCGTCAGTATTAAGCGGGGGAGAATTAGATCGCGA
TGGGAAAAAATTCGGTTAAGGCCAGGGGGAAAGAAAAAATATAAATTAAAACATATAGTATGGGCAAGCA
GGGAGCTAGAACGATTCGCAGTTAATCCTGGCCTGTTAGAAACATCAGAAGGCTGTAGACAAATACTGGG
ACAGCTACAACCATCCCTTCAGACAGGATCAGAAGAACTTAGATCATTATATAATACAGTAGCAACCCTC
TATTGTGTGCATCAAAGGATAGAGATAAAAGACACCAAGGAAGCTTTAGACAAGATAGAGGAAGAGCAAA
ACAAAAGTAAGACCACCGCACAGCAAGCGGCCGCTGATCTTCAGACCTGGAGGAGGAGATATGAGGGACA
ATTGGAGAAGTGAATTATATAAATATAAAGTAGTAAAAATTGAACCATTAGGAGTAGCACCCACCAAGGC
AAAGAGAAGAGTGGTGCAGAGAGAAAAAAGAGCAGTGGGAATAGGAGCTTTGTTCCTTGGGTTCTTGGGA
GCAGCAGGAAGCACTATGGGCGCAGCGTCAATGACGCTGACGGTACAGGCCAGACAATTATTGTCTGGTA
TAGTGCAGCAGCAGAACAATTTGCTGAGGGCTATTGAGGCGCAACAGCATCTGTTGCAACTCACAGTCTG
GGGCATCAAGCAGCTCCAGGCAAGAATCCTGGCTGTGGAAAGATACCTAAAGGATCAACAGCTCCTGGGG
ATTTGGGGTTGCTCTGGAAAACTCATTTGCACCACTGCTGTGCCTTGGAATGCTAGTTGGAGTAATAAAT
CTCTGGAACAGATTTGGAATCACACGACCTGGATGGAGTGGGACAGAGAAATTAACAATTACACAAGCTT
AATACACTCCTTAATTGAAGAATCGCAAAACCAGCAAGAAAAGAATGAACAAGAATTATTGGAATTAGAT
AAATGGGCAAGTTTGTGGAATTGGTTTAACATAACAAATTGGCTGTGGTATATAAAATTATTCATAATGA
TAGTAGGAGGCTTGGTAGGTTTAAGAATAGTTTTTGCTGTACTTTCTATAGTGAATAGAGTTAGGCAGGG
ATATTCACCATTATCGTTTCAGACCCACCTCCCAACCCCGAGGGGACCCGACAGGCCCGAAGGAATAGAA
GAAGAAGGTGGAGAGAGAGACAGAGACAGATCCATTCGATTAGTGAACGGATCGGCACTGCGTGCGCCAA
TTCTGCAGACAAATGGCAGTATTCATCCACAATTTTAAAAGAAAAGGGGGGATTGGGGGGTACAGTGCAG
GGGAAAGAATAGTAGACATAATAGCAACAGACATACAAACTAAAGAATTACAAAAACAAATTACAAAAAT
TCAAAATTTTCGGGTTTATTACAGGGACAGCAGAGATCCAGTTTGGTTAATTAATAACTTCGTATAGCAT
ACATTATACGAAGTTATTAAAAAAAAAGCACCGACTCGGTGCCACTTTTTCAAGTTGATAACGGACTAGC
CTTATTTTAACTTGCTATTTCTAGCTCTAAAACCCGTCAGGGCACGTTTGGCGCGGTGTTTCGTCCTTTC
CACAAGATATATAAAGCCAAGAAATCGAAATACTTTCAAGTTACGGTAAGCATATGATAGTCCATTTTAA
AACATAATTTTAAAACTGCAAACTACCCAAGAAATTATTACTTTCTACGTCACGTATTTTGTACTAATAT
CTTTGTGTTTACAGTCAAATTAATTCCAATTATCTCTCTAACAGCCTTGTATCGTATATGCAAATATGAA
GGAATCATGGGAAATAGGCCCTCTTAATTAATTAACCCGTGTCGGCTCCAGATCTGGCCTCCGCGCCGGG
TTTTGGCGCCTCCCGCGGGCGCCCCCCTCCTCACGGCGAGCGCTGCCACGTCAGACGAAGGGCGCAGCGA
GCGTCCTGATCCTTCCGCCCGGACGCTCAGGACAGCGGCCCGCTGCTCATAAGACTCGGCCTTAGAACCC
CAGTATCAGCAGAAGGACATTTTAGGACGGGACTTGGGTGACTCTAGGGCACTGGTTTTCTTTCCAGAGA
GCGGAACAGGCGAGGAAAAGTAGTCCCTTCTCGGCGATTCTGCGGAGGGATCTCCGTGGGGCGGTGAACG
CCGATGATTATATAAGGACGCGCCGGGTGTGGCACAGCTAGTTCCGTCGCAGCCGGGATTTGGGTCGCGG
TTCTTGTTTGTGGATCGCTGTGATCGTCACTTGGTGAGTAGCGGGCTGCTGGGCTGGCCGGGGCTTTCGT
GGCCGCCGGGCCGCTCGGTGGGACGGAAGCGTGTGGAGAGACCGCCAAGGGCTGTAGTCTGGGTCCGCGA
GCAAGGTTGCCCTGAACTGGGGGTTGGGGGGAGCGCAGCAAAATGGCGGCTGTTCCCGAGTCTTGAATGG
AAGACGCTTGTGAGGCGGGCTGTGAGGTCGTTGAAACAAGGTGGGGGGCATGGTGGGCGGCAAGAACCCA
AGGTCTTGAGGCCTTCGCTAATGCGGGAAAGCTCTTATTCGGGTGAGATGGGCTGGGGCACCATCTGGGG
ACCCTGACGTGAAGTTTGTCACTGACTGGAGAACTCGGTTTGTCGTCTGTTGCGGGGGCGGCAGTTATGG
CGGTGCCGTTGGGCAGTGCACCCGTACCTTTGGGAGCGCGCGCCCTCGTCGTGTCGTGACGTCACCCGTT
CTGTTGGCTTATAATGCAGGGTGGGGCCACCTGCCGGTAGGTGTGCGGTAGGCTTTTCTCCGTCGCAGGA
CGCAGGGTTCGGGCCTAGGGTAGGCTCTCCTGAATCGACAGGCGCCGGACCTCTGGTGAGGGGAGGGATA
AGTGAGGCGTCAGTTTCTTTGGTCGGTTTTATGTACCTATCTTCTTAAGTAGCTGAAGCTCCGGTTTTGA
ACTATGCGCTCGGGGTTGGCGAGTGTGTTTTGTGAAGTTTTTTAGGCACCTTTTGAAATGTAATCATTTG
GGTCAATATGTAATTTTCAGTGTTAGACTAGTAAATTGTCCGCTAAATTCTGGCCGTTTTTGGCTTTTTT
GTTAGACGAAGCTTGGGCTGCAGGTCGACTCTAGAGCCACCATGGACTACAAAGACCATGACGGTGATTA
TAAAGATCATGACATCGATTACAAGGATGACGATGACAAGATGGCCCCCAAGAAGAAGAGGAAGGTGGGC
CGCGGAATGGACAAGAAGTACTCCATTGGGCTCGCCATCGGCACAAACAGCGTCGGCTGGGCCGTCATTA
CGGACGAGTACAAGGTGCCGAGCAAAAAATTCAAAGTTCTGGGCAATACCGATCGCCACAGCATAAAGAA
GAACCTCATTGGCGCCCTCCTGTTCGACTCCGGGGAAACCGCCGAAGCCACGCGGCTCAAAAGAACAGCA
CGGCGCAGATATACCCGCAGAAAGAATCGGATCTGCTACCTGCAGGAGATCTTTAGTAATGAGATGGCTA
AGGTGGATGACTCTTTCTTCCATAGGCTGGAGGAGTCCTTTTTGGTGGAGGAGGATAAAAAGCACGAGCG
CCACCCAATCTTTGGCAATATCGTGGACGAGGTGGCGTACCATGAAAAGTACCCAACCATATATCATCTG
AGGAAGAAGCTTGTAGACAGTACTGATAAGGCTGACTTGCGGTTGATCTATCTCGCGCTGGCGCATATGA
TCAAATTTCGGGGACACTTCCTCATCGAGGGGGACCTGAACCCAGACAACAGCGATGTCGACAAACTCTT
TATCCAACTGGTTCAGACTTACAATCAGCTTTTCGAAGAGAACCCGATCAACGCATCCGGAGTTGACGCC
AAAGCAATCCTGAGCGCTAGGCTGTCCAAATCCCGGCGGCTCGAAAACCTCATCGCACAGCTCCCTGGGG
AGAAGAAGAACGGCCTGTTTGGTAATCTTATCGCCCTGTCACTCGGGCTGACCCCCAACTTTAAATCTAA
CTTCGACCTGGCCGAAGATGCCAAGCTTCAACTGAGCAAAGACACCTACGATGATGATCTCGACAATCTG
CTGGCCCAGATCGGCGACCAGTACGCAGACCTTTTTTTGGCGGCAAAGAACCTGTCAGACGCCATTCTGC
TGAGTGATATTCTGCGAGTGAACACGGAGATCACCAAAGCTCCGCTGAGCGCTAGTATGATCAAGCGCTA
TGATGAGCACCACCAAGACTTGACTTTGCTGAAGGCCCTTGTCAGACAGCAACTGCCTGAGAAGTACAAG
GAAATTTTCTTCGATCAGTCTAAAAATGGCTACGCCGGATACATTGACGGCGGAGCAAGCCAGGAGGAAT
TTTACAAATTTATTAAGCCCATCTTGGAAAAAATGGACGGCACCGAGGAGCTGCTGGTAAAGCTTAACAG
AGAAGATCTGTTGCGCAAACAGCGCACTTTCGACAATGGAAGCATCCCCCACCAGATTCACCTGGGCGAA
CTGCACGCTATCCTCAGGCGGCAAGAGGATTTCTACCCCTTTTTGAAAGATAACAGGGAAAAGATTGAGA
AAATCCTCACATTTCGGATACCCTACTATGTAGGCCCCCTCGCCCGGGGAAATTCCAGATTCGCGTGGAT
GACTCGCAAATCAGAAGAGACCATCACTCCCTGGAACTTCGAGGAAGTCGTGGATAAGGGGGCCTCTGCC
CAGTCCTTCATCGAAAGGATGACTAACTTTGATAAAAATCTGCCTAACGAAAAGGTGCTTCCTAAACACT
CTCTGCTGTACGAGTACTTCACAGTTTATAACGAGCTCACCAAGGTCAAATACGTCACAGAAGGGATGAG
AAAGCCAGCATTCCTGTCTGGAGAGCAGAAGAAAGCTATCGTGGACCTCCTCTTCAAGACGAACCGGAAA
GTTACCGTGAAACAGCTCAAAGAAGACTATTTCAAAAAGATTGAATGTTTCGACTCTGTTGAAATCAGCG
GAGTGGAGGATCGCTTCAACGCATCCCTGGGAACGTATCACGATCTCCTGAAAATCATTAAAGACAAGGA
CTTCCTGGACAATGAGGAGAACGAGGACATTCTTGAGGACATTGTCCTCACCCTTACGTTGTTTGAAGAT
AGGGAGATGATTGAAGAACGCTTGAAAACTTACGCTCATCTCTTCGACGACAAAGTCATGAAACAGCTCA
AGAGGCGCCGATATACAGGATGGGGGCGGCTGTCAAGAAAACTGATCAATGGGATCCGAGACAAGCAGAG
TGGAAAGACAATCCTGGATTTTCTTAAGTCCGATGGATTTGCCAACCGGAACTTCATGCAGTTGATCCAT
GATGACTCTCTCACCTTTAAGGAGGACATCCAGAAAGCACAAGTTTCTGGCCAGGGGGACAGTCTTCACG
AGCACATCGCTAATCTTGCAGGTAGCCCAGCTATCAAAAAGGGAATACTGCAGACCGTTAAGGTCGTGGA
TGAACTCGTCAAAGTAATGGGAAGGCATAAGCCCGAGAATATCGTTATCGAGATGGCCCGAGAGAACCAA
ACTACCCAGAAGGGACAGAAGAACAGTAGGGAAAGGATGAAGAGGATTGAAGAGGGTATAAAAGAACTGG
GGTCCCAAATCCTTAAGGAACACCCAGTTGAAAACACCCAGCTTCAGAATGAGAAGCTCTACCTGTACTA
CCTGCAGAACGGCAGGGACATGTACGTGGATCAGGAACTGGACATCAATCGGCTCTCCGACTACGACGTG
GATGCCATCGTGCCCCAGTCTTTTCTCAAAGATGATTCTATTGATAATAAAGTGTTGACAAGATCCGATA
AAAATAGAGGGAAGAGTGATAACGTCCCCTCAGAAGAAGTTGTCAAGAAAATGAAAAATTATTGGCGGCA
GCTGCTGAACGCCAAACTGATCACACAACGGAAGTTCGATAATCTGACTAAGGCTGAACGAGGTGGCCTG
TCTGAGTTGGATAAAGCCGGCTTCATCAAAAGGCAGCTTGTTGAGACACGCCAGATCACCAAGCACGTGG
CCCAAATTCTCGATTCACGCATGAACACCAAGTACGATGAAAATGACAAACTGATTCGAGAGGTGAAAGT
TATTACTCTGAAGTCTAAGCTGGTCTCAGATTTCAGAAAGGACTTTCAGTTTTATAAGGTGAGAGAGATC
AACAATTACCACCATGCGCATGATGCCTACCTGAATGCAGTGGTAGGCACTGCACTTATCAAAAAATATC
CCAAGCTTGAATCTGAATTTGTTTACGGAGACTATAAAGTGTACGATGTTAGGAAAATGATCGCAAAGTC
TGAGCAGGAAATAGGCAAGGCCACCGCTAAGTACTTCTTTTACAGCAATATTATGAATTTTTTCAAGACC
GAGATTACACTGGCCAATGGAGAGATTCGGAAGCGACCACTTATCGAAACAAACGGAGAAACAGGAGAAA
TCGTGTGGGACAAGGGTAGGGATTTCGCGACAGTCCGGAAGGTCCTGTCCATGCCGCAGGTGAACATCGT
TAAAAAGACCGAAGTACAGACCGGAGGCTTCTCCAAGGAAAGTATCCTCCCGAAAAGGAACAGCGACAAG
CTGATCGCACGCAAAAAAGATTGGGACCCCAAGAAATACGGCGGATTCGATTCTCCTACAGTCGCTTACA
GTGTACTGGTTGTGGCCAAAGTGGAGAAAGGGAAGTCTAAAAAACTCAAAAGCGTCAAGGAACTGCTGGG
CATCACAATCATGGAGCGATCAAGCTTCGAAAAAAACCCCATCGACTTTCTCGAGGCGAAAGGATATAAA
GAGGTCAAAAAAGACCTCATCATTAAGCTTCCCAAGTACTCTCTCTTTGAGCTTGAAAACGGCCGGAAAC
GAATGCTCGCTAGTGCGGGCGAGCTGCAGAAAGGTAACGAGCTGGCACTGCCCTCTAAATACGTTAATTT
CTTGTATCTGGCCAGCCACTATGAAAAGCTCAAAGGGTCTCCCGAAGATAATGAGCAGAAGCAGCTGTTC
GTGGAACAACACAAACACTACCTTGATGAGATCATCGAGCAAATAAGCGAATTCTCCAAAAGAGTGATCC
TCGCCGACGCTAACCTCGATAAGGTGCTTTCTGCTTACAATAAGCACAGGGATAAGCCCATCAGGGAGCA
GGCAGAAAACATTATCCACTTGTTTACTCTGACCAACTTGGGCGCGCCTGCAGCCTTCAAGTACTTCGAC
ACCACCATAGACAGAAAGCGGTACACCTCTACAAAGGAGGTCCTGGACGCCACACTGATTCATCAGTCAA
TTACGGGGCTCTATGAAACAAGAATCGACCTCTCTCAGCTCGGTGGAGACAGCAGGGCTGACCCCAAGAA
GAAGAGGAAGGTGGCTAGCGATGCTAAGTCACTGACTGCCTGGTCCCGGACACTGGTGACCTTCAAGGAT
GTGTTTGTGGACTTCACCAGGGAGGAGTGGAAGCTGCTGGACACTGCTCAGCAGATCCTGTACAGAAATG
TGATGCTGGAGAACTATAAGAACCTGGTTTCCTTGGGTTATCAGCTTACTAAGCCAGATGTGATCCTCCG
GTTGGAGAAGGGAGAAGAGCCCTGGCTGGTGGAGAGAGAAATTCACCAAGAGACCCATCCTGATTCAGAG
ACTGCATTTGAAATCAAATCATCAGTTCCGAAAAAGAAACGCAAAGTTGCTAGCGAGGGCAGAGGAAGTC
TTCTAACATGCGGTGACGTGGAGGAGAATCCCGGCCCTGGTACCGTGAGCAAGGGCGAGGAGCTGTTCAC
CGGGGTGGTGCCCATCCTGGTCGAGCTGGACGGCGACGTAAACGGCCACAAGTTCAGCGTGTCCGGCGAG
GGCGAGGGCGATGCCACCTACGGCAAGCTGACCCTGAAGTTCATCTGCACCACCGGCAAGCTGCCCGTGC
CCTGGCCCACCCTCGTGACCACCCTGACCTACGGCGTGCAGTGCTTCAGCCGCTACCCCGACCACATGAA
GCAGCACGACTTCTTCAAGTCCGCCATGCCCGAAGGCTACGTCCAGGAGCGCACCATCTTCTTCAAGGAC
GACGGCAACTACAAGACCCGCGCCGAGGTGAAGTTCGAGGGCGACACCCTGGTGAACCGCATCGAGCTGA
AGGGCATCGACTTCAAGGAGGACGGCAACATCCTGGGGCACAAGCTGGAGTACAACTACAACAGCCACAA
CGTCTATATCATGGCCGACAAGCAGAAGAACGGCATCAAGGTGAACTTCAAGATCCGCCACAACATCGAG
GACGGCAGCGTGCAGCTCGCCGACCACTACCAGCAGAACACCCCCATCGGCGACGGCCCCGTGCTGCTGC
CCGACAACCACTACCTGAGCACCCAGTCCGCCCTGAGCAAAGACCCCAACGAGAAGCGCGATCACATGGT
CCTGCTGGAGTTCGTGACCGCCGCCGGGATCACTCTCGGCATGGACGAGCTGTACAAGACCGGTTGATAA
TAGATAACTTCGTATAGCATACATTATACGAAGTTATGAATTCGATATCAAGCTTATCGATAATCAACCT
CTGGATTACAAAATTTGTGAAAGATTGACTGGTATTCTTAACTATGTTGCTCCTTTTACGCTATGTGGAT
ACGCTGCTTTAATGCCTTTGTATCATGCTATTGCTTCCCGTATGGCTTTCATTTTCTCCTCCTTGTATAA
ATCCTGGTTGCTGTCTCTTTATGAGGAGTTGTGGCCCGTTGTCAGGCAACGTGGCGTGGTGTGCACTGTG
TTTGCTGACGCAACCCCCACTGGTTGGGGCATTGCCACCACCTGTCAGCTCCTTTCCGGGACTTTCGCTT
TCCCCCTCCCTATTGCCACGGCGGAACTCATCGCCGCCTGCCTTGCCCGCTGCTGGACAGGGGCTCGGCT
GTTGGGCACTGACAATTCCGTGGTGTTGTCGGGGAAATCATCGTCCTTTCCTTGGCTGCTCGCCTGTGTT
GCCACCTGGATTCTGCGCGGGACGTCCTTCTGCTACGTCCCTTCGGCCCTCAATCCAGCGGACCTTCCTT
CCCGCGGCCTGCTGCCGGCTCTGCGGCCTCTTCCGCGTCTTCGCCTTCGCCCTCAGACGAGTCGGATCTC
CCTTTGGGCCGCCTCCCCGCATCGATACCGTCGACCTCGAGACCTAGAAAAACATGGAGCAATCACAAGT
AGCAATACAGCAGCTACCAATGCTGATTGTGCCTGGCTAGAAGCACAAGAGGAGGAGGAGGTGGGTTTTC
CAGTCACACCTCAGGTACCTTTAAGACCAATGACTTACAAGGCAGCTGTAGATCTTAGCCACTTTTTAAA
AGAAAAGGGGGGACTGGAAGGGCTAATTCACTCCCAACGAAGACAAGATATCCTTGATCTGTGGATCTAC
CACACACAAGGCTACTTCCCTGATTGGCAGAACTACACACCAGGGCCAGGGATCAGATATCCACTGACCT
TTGGATGGTGCTACAAGCTAGTACCAGTTGAGCAAGAGAAGGTAGAAGAAGCCAATGAAGGAGAGAACAC
CCGCTTGTTACACCCTGTGAGCCTGCATGGGATGGATGACCCGGAGAGAGAAGTATTAGAGTGGAGGTTT
GACAGCCGCCTAGCATTTCATCACATGGCCCGAGAGCTGCATCCGGACTGTACTGGGTCTCTCTGGTTAG
ACCAGATCTGAGCCTGGGAGCTCTCTGGCTAACTAGGGAACCCACTGCTTAAGCCTCAATAAAGCTTGCC
TTGAGTGCTTCAAGTAGTGTGTGCCCGTCTGTTGTGTGACTCTGGTAACTAGAGATCCCTCAGACCCTTT
TAGTCAGTGTGGAAAATCTCTAGCAGGGCCCGTTTAAACCCGCTGATCAGCCTCGACTGTGCCTTCTAGT
TGCCAGCCATCTGTTGTTTGCCCCTCCCCCGTGCCTTCCTTGACCCTGGAAGGTGCCACTCCCACTGTCC
TTTCCTAATAAAATGAGGAAATTGCATCGCATTGTCTGAGTAGGTGTCATTCTATTCTGGGGGGTGGGGT
GGGGCAGGACAGCAAGGGGGAGGATTGGGAAGACAATAGCAGGCATGCTGGGGATGCGGTGGGCTCTATG
GCTTCTGAGGCGGAAAGAACCAGCTGGGGCTCTAGGGGGTATCCCC
[124 nt withheld, positions 11037-11160]
C
[91 nt withheld, positions 11162-11252]
A
[49 nt withheld, positions 11254-11302]
CCTTTGACGTTGGAGTCCACGTTCTTT
[37 nt withheld, positions 11330-11366]
ACCCTATCTCGGTCTATTCTTTTGATTTATAAGGGATTTTGCCGATTTCGGCCTATTGGTTAAAAAATGA
GCTGATTTAACAAAAATTTAACGCGAATTAATTCTGTGGAATGTGTGTCAGTTAGGGTGTGGAAAGTCCC
CAGGCTCCCCAGCAGGCAGAAGTATGCAAAGCATGCATCTCAATTAGTCAGCAACCAGGTGTGGAAAGTC
CCCAGGCTCCCCAGCAGGCAGAAGTATGCAAAGCATGCATCTCAATTAGTCAGCAACCATAGTCCCGCCC
CTAACTCCGCCCATCCCGCCCCTAACTCCGCCCAGTTCCGCCCATTCTCCGCCCCATGGCTGACTAATTT
TTTTTATTTATGCAGAGGCCGAGGCCGCCTCTGCCTCTGAGCTATTCCAGAAGTAGTGAGGAGGCTTTTT
TGGAGGCCTAGGCTTTTGCAAAAAGCTCCCGGGAGCTTGTATATCCATTTTCGGATCTGATCAGCACGTG
TTGACAATTAATCATCGGCATAGTATATCGGCATAGTATAATACGACAAGGTGAGGAACTAAACCATGGC
CAAGTTGACCAGTGCCGTTCCGGTGCTCACCGCGCGCGACGTCGCCGGAGCGGTCGAGTTCTGGACCGAC
CGGCTCGGGTTCTCCCGGGACTTCGTGGAGGACGACTTCGCCGGTGTGGTCCGGGACGACGTGACCCTGT
TCATCAGCGCGGTCCAGGACCAGGTGGTGCCGGACAACACCCTGGCCTGGGTGTGGGTGCGCGGCCTGGA
CGAGCTGTACGCCGAGTGGTCGGAGGTCGTGTCCACGAACTTCCGGGACGCCTCCGGGCCGGCCATGACC
GAGATCGGCGAGCAGCCGTGGGGGCGGGAGTTCGCCCTGCGCGACCCGGCCGGCAACTGCGTGCACTTCG
TGGCCGAGGAGCAGGACTGACACGTGCTACGAGATTTCGATTCCACCGCCGCCTTCTATGAAAGGTTGGG
CTTCGGAATCGTTTTCCGGGACGCCGGCTGGATGATCCTCCAGCGCGGGGATCTCATGCTGGAGTTCTTC
GCCCACCCCAACTTGTTTATTGCAGCTTATAATGGTTACAAATAAAGCAATAGCATCACAAATTTCACAA
ATAAAGCATTTTTTTCACTGCATTCTAGTTGTGGTTTGTCCAAACTCATCAATGTATCTTATCATGTCTG
TATACCGTCGACCTCTAGCTAGAGCTTGGCGTAATCATGGTCATAGCTGTTTCCTGTGTGAAATTGTTAT
CCGCTCACAATTCCACACAACATACGAGCCGGAAGCATAAAGTGTAAAGCCTGGGGTGCCTAATGAGTGA
GCTAACTCACATTAATTGCGTTGCGCTCACTGCCCGCTTTCCAGTCGGGAAACCTGTCGTGCCAGCTGCA
TTAATGAATCGGCCAACGCGCGGGGAGAGGCGGTTTGCGTATTGGGCGCTCTTCCGCTTCCTCGCTCACT
GACTCGCTGCGCTCGGTCGTTCGGCTGCGGCGAGCGGTATCAGCTCACTCAAAGGCGGTAATACGGTTAT
CCACAGAATCAGGGGATAACGCAGGAAAGAACATGTGAGCAAAAGGCCAGCAAAAGGCCAGGAACCGTAA
AAAGGCCGCGTTGCTGGCGTTTTTCCATAGGCTCCGCCCCCCTGACGAGCATCACAAAAATCGACGCTCA
AGTCAGAGGTGGCGAAACCCGACAGGACTATAAAGATACCAGGCGTTTCCCCCTGGAAGCTCCCTCGTGC
GCTCTCCTGTTCCGACCCTGCCGCTTACCGGATACCTGTCCGCCTTTCTCCCTTCGGGAAGCGTGGCGCT
TTCTCATAGCTCACGCTGTAGGTATCTCAGTTCGGTGTAGGTCGTTCGCTCCAAGCTGGGCTGTGTGCAC
GAACCCCCCGTTCAGCCCGACCGCTGCGCCTTATCCGGTAACTATCGTCTTGAGTCCAACCCGGTAAGAC
ACGACTTATCGCCACTGGCAGCAGCCACTGGTAACAGGATTAGCAGAGCGAGGTATGTAGGCGGTGCTAC
AGAGTTCTTGAAGTGGTGGCCTAACTACGGCTACACTAGAAGAACAGTATTTGGTATCTGCGCTCTGCTG
AAGCCAGTTACCTTCGGAAAAAGAGTTGGTAGCTCTTGATCCGGCAAACAAACCACCGCTGGTAGCGGTG
GTTTTTTTGTTTGCAAGCAGCAGATTACGCGCAGAAAAAAAGGATCTCAAGAAGATCCTTTGATCTTTTC
TACGGGGTCTGACGCTCAGTGGAACGAAAACTCACGTTAAGGGATTTTGGTCATGAGATTATCAAAAAGG
ATCTTCACCTAGATCCTTTTAAATTAAAAATGAAGTTTTAAATCAATCTAAAGTATATATGAGTAAACTT
GGTCTGACAGTTACCAATGCTTAATCAGTGAGGCACCTATCTCAGCGATCTGTCTATTTCGTTCATCCAT
AGTTGCCTGACTCCCCGTCGTGTAGATAACTACGATACGGGAGGGCTTACCATCTGGCCCCAGTGCTGCA
ATGATACCGCGAGACCCACGCTCACCGGCTCCAGATTTATCAGCAATAAACCAGCCAGCCGGAAGGGCCG
AGCGCAGAAGTGGTCCTGCAACTTTATCCGCCTCCATCCAGTCTATTAATTGTTGCCGGGAAGCTAGAGT
AAGTAGTTCGCCAGTTAATAGTTTGCGCAACGTTGTTGCCATTGCTACAGGCATCGTGGTGTCACGCTCG
TCGTTTGGTATGGCTTCATTCAGCTCCGGTTCCCAACGATCAAGGCGAGTTACATGATCCCCCATGTTGT
GCAAAAAAGCGGTTAGCTCCTTCGGTCCTCCGATCGTTGTCAGAAGTAAGTTGGCCGCAGTGTTATCACT
CATGGTTATGGCAGCACTGCATAATTCTCTTACTGTCATGCCATCCGTAAGATGCTTTTCTGTGACTGGT
GAGTACTCAACCAAGTCATTCTGAGAATAGTGTATGCGGCGACCGAGTTGCTCTTGCCCGGCGTCAATAC
GGGATAATACCGCGCCACATAGCAGAACTTTAAAAGTGCTCATCATTGGAAAACGTTCTTCGGGGCGAAA
ACTCTCAAGGATCTTACCGCTGTTGAGATCCAGTTCGATGTAACCCACTCGTGCACCCAACTGATCTTCA
GCATCTTTTACTTTCACCAGCGTTTCTGGGTGAGCAAAAACAGGAAGGCAAAATGCCGCAAAAAAGGGAA
TAAGGGCGACACGGAAATGTTGAATACTCATACTCTTCCTTTTTCAATATTATTGAAGCATTTATCAGGG
TTATTGTCTCATGAGCGGATACATATTTGAATGTATTTAGAAAAATAAACAAATAGGGGTTCCGCGCACA
TTTCCCCGAAAAGTGCCACCTGACGTCGACGGATCGGGAGATCTCCCGATCCCCTATGGTGCACTCTCAG
TACAATCTGCTCTGATGCCGCATAGTTAAGCCAGTATCTGCTCCCTGCTTGTGTGTTGGAGGTCGCTGAG
TAGTGCGCGAGCAAAATTTAAGCTACAACAAGGCAAGGCTTGACCGACAATTGCATGAAGAATCTGCTTA
GGGTTAGGCGTTTTGCGCTGCTTCGCGATGTACGGGCCAGATATACGCGTT
